>Addgene plasmid #1092 | pJCSUP35(254-684) | addgene partial sequence | sequence record 16568 | 1092 with T7
GAATATTTTGTTTACTTTAGAAGGAGATATACCATGGGCCATCATCATCATCATCATCATCATCATCACA
GCAGCGGCCATATCGAAGGTCGTCATATGTTTGGTGGTAAAGATCACGTTTCTTTAATTTTCATGGGTCA
TGTTGATGCCGGTAAATCTACTATGGGTGGTAATCTACTATACTTGACTGGCTCTGTGGATAAGAGAACT
ATTGAGAAATATGAAAGAGAAGCCAAGGATGCAGGCAGACAAGGTTGGTACTTGTCATGGGTCATGGATA
CCAACAAAGAAGAAAGAAATGATGGTAAGACTATCGAAGTTGGTAAGGCCTACTTTGAAACTGAAAAAAG
GCGTTATACCATATTGGATGCTCCTGGTCATAAAATGTACGTTTCCGAGATGATCGGTGGTGCTTCTCAA
GCTGATGTTGGTGTTTTGGTCATTTCCGCCAGAAAGGGTGAGTACGAAACCGGTTTTGAGAGAGGTGGTC
AAACTCGTGAACACGCCCTATTGGCCAAGACCCAAGGTGTTAATAAGATGGTTGTCGTCGTAAATAAGAT
GGATGACCCAACCGTTAACTGGTCTAAGGAACGTTACGACCAATGTGTGAGTAATGTCAGCAATTTCTTG
AGAGCAATTGGTTACAACATTAAGACAGACGTTGTATTTATGCCAGTATCCGGCTACAGTGGTGCAAATT
TGAAAGATCACGTAGATCCAAAGAATGCCCATGGTACACCGGCCCAACTCTGTTAGAATATCTGGATACA
A
