[The description below was written by a language model from this plasmid's Addgene catalogue record.]
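Description:
pJCSUP35(254-684) is a bacterial expression plasmid built on the pJC45 backbone (about 3 kb without insert) and carrying a truncated fragment of the Saccharomyces cerevisiae SUP35 gene. It is maintained in E. coli under ampicillin selection. The record does not state the origin of replication, the copy number or the promoter driving expression, and no feature table is available to confirm these elements.

The insert is a 1,293 bp segment encoding amino acids 254 to 684 of Sup35, cloned between NdeI and BamHI sites that both remain intact, so the fragment can be excised or exchanged. The backbone supplies an N-terminal His tag, giving a fusion protein suited to purification by immobilised metal affinity chromatography. Sup35 is the yeast translation termination factor eRF3 and the protein determinant of the [PSI+] prion. In general terms, its N-terminal and middle regions are associated with prion behaviour, whereas the C-terminal region provides the essential termination function. The fragment encoded here corresponds to that C-terminal portion and lacks the N-terminal residues.

The associated publication concerns self-seeded fibre formation by Sup35, which suggests the construct was used to produce recombinant C-terminal Sup35 for in vitro comparison with full-length or prion-domain-containing fragments, although the record does not spell out this role. Part of the plasmid was derived from an earlier SUP35 construct made by another group.
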