Addgene plasmid #1092: pJCSUP35(254-684)
Depositing lab: Susan Lindquist. Depositing organization: Whitehead Institute for Biomedical Research. Publication: Self-seeded fibers formed by Sup35, the protein determinant of [PSI+], a heritable prion-like factor of S. cerevisiae. Glover JR, Kowal AS, Schirmer EC, Patino MM, Liu JJ, Lindquist S. Cell 1997 May 30;89(5):811-9. 10.1016/S0092-8674(00)80264-0 PubMed 9182769.
Backbone
  Vector backbone: pJC45
  Backbone manufacturer: J. Clos and Brandau, 1994
  Backbone size w/o insert (bp): 3000
  Vector type: Bacterial Expression
Growth in bacteria
  Bacterial resistance: Ampicillin, 100 μg/mL
  Growth temperature: 37°C
  Growth strain: DH5alpha
  Copy number: Unknown
Gene/Insert
  Gene/Insert name: SUP35
  Species: S. cerevisiae (budding yeast)
  Insert size (bp): 1293
  Mutation: amino acids 254 - 684 of SUP35
  GenBank ID: AY553990
  Entrez Gene: SUP35 (a.k.a. YDR172W, GST1, PNM2, SAL3, SUF12, SUP2, SUP36)
  Tag / fusion protein: His (N terminal on backbone)
  Cloning method: Restriction Enzyme; 5′ cloning site NdeI (not destroyed); 3′ cloning site BamHI (not destroyed)
  Sequencing primers: 5′ n/a/
Resource information
  A portion of this plasmid was derived from a plasmid made by: Ter-Avanesyan et al., 1993
Terms and licenses: Academic/Nonprofit Terms; Industry Terms: Not Available to Industry
How to cite: pJCSUP35(254-684) was a gift from Susan Lindquist (Addgene plasmid # 1092 ; http://n2t.net/addgene:1092 ; RRID:Addgene_1092)
